>Addgene plasmid #50866 | pcDNA3.1 Flag YFP hNKCC1 P676C I730C (NT809) | depositor full sequence | sequence record 76339 | Full Sequence
GCTAGCCCGGGCACGGCCGCCACCATGGGAGACTACAAAGACCATGACGGTGATTATAAAGATCACGACA
TCGACTACAAGGATGACGATGACAAGGGTGACCCTACCGTCAGCAAGGGCGAGGAGCTGTTCACCGGGGT
GGTGCCCATCCTGGTCGAGCTGGACGGCGACGTAAACGGCCACAAGTTCAGCGTGTCCGGCGAGGGCGAG
GGCGATGCCACCTACGGCAAGCTGACCCTGAAGTTCATCTGCACCACCGGCAAGCTGCCCGTGCCCTGGC
CCACCCTCGTGACCACCTTCGGCTACGGCCTGATGTGCTTCGCCCGCTACCCCGACCACATGAAGCAGCA
CGACTTCTTCAAGTCCGCCATGCCCGAAGGCTACGTCCAGGAGCGCACCATCTTCTTCAAGGACGACGGC
AACTACAAGACCCGCGCCGAGGTGAAGTTCGAGGGCGACACCCTGGTGAACCGCATCGAGCTGAAGGGCA
TCGACTTCAAGGAGGACGGCAACATCCTAGGGCACAAGCTGGAGTACAACTACAACAGCCACAACGTTTA
TATCATGGCCGACAAGCAGAAGAACGGCATCAAGGTGAACTTCAAGATCCGCCACAACATCGAGGACGGC
AGCGTGCAGCTCGCCGACCACTACCAGCAGAACACCCCCATCGGCGACGGCCCCGTGCTGCTGCCCGACA
ACCACTACCTGAGCTACCAGTCCAAACTGAGCAAAGACCCCAACGAGAAGCGCGATCACATGGTCCTGCT
GGAGTTCGTGACCGCCGCCGGGATCACTCTCGGCATGGACGAGCTCTACAAGGGTGACCTGGAGCCGAGG
CCCACGGCTCCTAGCTCCGGCGCGCCAGGCCTCGCCGGAGTCGGCGAAACGCCGAGCGCCGCTGCGCTGG
CCGCAGCCAGGGTGGAACTGCCCGGAACCGCTGTGCCCTCGGTGCCGGAGGATGCTGCGCCCGCGAGCCG
GGACGGGGGCGGGGTCCGCGATGAGGGACCAGCCGCCGCCGGTGACGGCCTGGGCAGACCCTTGGGGCCT
ACCCCGAGCCAGAGCCGTTTCCAGGTGGACCTCGTTTCCGAGAACGCAGGGCGGGCTGCTGCTGCGGCGG
CGGCGGCTGCTGCGGCCGCCGCCGCTGCTGGTGCCGGGGCGGGGGCCAAGCAGACTCCTGCCGACGGGGA
AGCCAGCGGCGAGAGCGAGCCAGCTAAAGGCAGCGAGGAAGCCAAAGGCCGCTTCCGCGTTAACTTCGTA
GATCCTGCTGCCAGCTCGTCCGCAGAAGATAGCCTGTCAGATGCCGCCGGGGTCGGAGTCGATGGACCCA
ACGTGAGCTTCCAGAACGGCGGGGACACGGTACTGAGCGAGGGCAGCAGCCTCCATTCCGGTGGCGGCGG
CGGCTCCGGCCACCACCAGCACTACTATTATGATACCCACACCAACACCTACTATCTGCGCACCTTCGGC
CACAACACAATGGACGCGGTACCCAGGATCGACCACTACCGGCACACAGCCGCGCAGCTCGGCGAGAAGC
TGCTCCGGCCTAGCCTGGCCGAGCTGCATGACGAGCTGGAAAAGGAACCTTTTGAGGATGGCTTTGCAAA
TGGGGAAGAAAGCACTCCAACACGTGATGCTGTGGTCACGTACACGGCCGAAAGTAAAGGAGTCGTGAAG
TTTGGCTGGATCAAGGGTGTACTAGTACGTTGTATGTTAAACATTTGGGGTGTGATGCTTTTCATTCGTC
TCTCATGGATTGTGGGACAAGCTGGAATTGGTCTATCAGTCCTTGTAATAATGATGGCTACTGTTGTGAC
AACTATCACAGGATTGTCCACTAGCGCCATCGCAACTAATGGATTTGTAAGGGGAGGCGGCGCATATTAT
TTAATATCTAGAAGTCTAGGGCCTGAATTTGGTGGTGCCATTGGTCTAATCTTCGCCTTTGCCAACGCTG
TTGCTGTTGCTATGTATGTGGTTGGATTTGCAGAAACCGTGGTGGAGTTGCTGAAAGAACATTCCATTCT
TATGATAGATGAAATCAATGACATCCGGATTATTGGAGCCATTACAGTCGTGATTCTTTTAGGTATCTCA
GTAGCCGGTATGGAGTGGGAAGCAAAAGCTCAGATTGTTCTTTTGGTGATCCTACTTCTTGCTATTGGTG
ATTTCGTCATAGGAACATTTATCCCACTCGAGAGCAAGAAGCCAAAAGGGTTTTTTGGCTATAAATCTGA
AATCTTTAATGAGAACTTTGGCCCCGATTTTCGAGAAGAAGAAACTTTCTTTTCTGTATTTGCCATCTTT
TTTCCTGCTGCAACTGGAATTCTGGCTGGCGCAAATATCTCAGGTGATCTTGCAGATCCTCAGTCAGCCA
TACCCAAAGGAACACTCCTAGCCATTTTAATTACTACATTGGTTTATGTAGGAATTGCCGTGTCTGTAGG
TTCTTGTGTCGTACGCGATGCCACTGGTAATGTTAATGACACTATCGTAACAGAGCTAACAAACTGTACT
AGCGCAGCCTGCAAATTAAACTTTGATTTTTCATCTTGTGAATCCAGTCCTTGTAGCTACGGCCTAATGA
ACAACTTTCAGGTAATGAGTATGGTGTCAGGATTTACACCACTAATTTCCGCGGGCATATTCTCTGCCAC
TCTTTCTAGCGCATTAGCATCCCTAGTGAGTGCTCCCAAGATATTTCAGGCCCTATGTAAAGACAACATC
TACCCCGCTTTCCAGATGTTTGCTAAAGGTTATGGGAAAAATAATGAGCCATTACGTGGCTACATCTTAA
CATTCTTAATTGCACTTGGATTCATCTTAATTGCCGAACTGAATGTTATTGCATGTATTATCTCAAACTT
CTTCCTTGCCAGCTATGCCCTCATCAATTTTTCAGTATTCCATGCTTCACTGGCCAAAAGCCCAGGATGG
CGACCGGCATTTAAATACTACAATATGTGGATCTCACTTCTTGGAGCAATTCTTTGTTGCATAGTAATGT
TCGTCTGTAACTGGTGGGCTGCTTTGCTAACCTACGTGATAGTCCTTGGTCTCTATATTTATGTTACCTA
CAAAAAACCCGATGTGAATTGGGGATCCTCTACACAAGCCCTGACTTACCTCAATGCCCTGCAACATAGT
ATTAGGCTTTCTGGCGTGGAGGACCATGTGAAAAACTTTAGGCCACAGTGTCTTGTTATGACAGGAGCGC
CAAACTCACGGCCGGCCTTACTTCATCTTGTTCACGATTTCACAAAAAATGTTGGTTTGATGATCTGTGG
ACACGTACACATGGGACCACGCAGACAAGCCATGAAAGAAATGTCCATCGACCAAGCCAAATATCAGCGC
TGGCTTATTAAGAACAAAATGAAGGCTTTTTATGCACCAGTACATGCAGATGACCTCAGAGAAGGGGCCC
AATACTTGATGCAGGCTGCTGGCCTGGGCCGTATGAAGCCAAACACACTAGTCCTTGGATTTAAGAAAGA
TTGGTTGCAAGCAGATATGAGGGATGTGGATATGTACATAAACTTATTTCACGATGCTTTTGACATACAA
TATGGCGTAGTGGTTATTCGCCTAAAAGAAGGTCTGGATATTAGTCACCTGCAGGGACAAGAAGAATTAT
TGTCATCACAAGAGAAATCTCCTGGCACCAAGGATGTCGTAGTAAGTGTGGAATATAGTAAAAAGTCCGA
TTTAGATACTTCGAAACCCCTCAGTGAAAAACCAATTACCCATAAAGTCGAGGAAGAAGATGGCAAGACT
GCAACTCAACCACTGTTGAAAAAAGAATCCAAAGGCCCTATTGTGCCTTTGAATGTAGCTGACCAAAAGC
TTCTTGAAGCTAGTACACAGTTTCAGAAAAAACAAGGAAAGAATACTATTGATGTCTGGTGGCTTTTTGA
TGACGGAGGTCTGACCTTATTGATACCTTACCTTCTGACGACCAAGAAAAAATGGAAAGACTGTAAGATC
AGAGTATTCATTGGTGGAAAGATAAACAGAATAGACCATGACCGGAGAGCGATGGCTACTTTACTGAGCA
AGTTCAGAATCGATTTTTCTGACATCATGGTTCTAGGAGACATCAATACCAAACCAAAGAAAGAAAACAT
TATAGCTTTCGAGGAAATCATTGAGCCATACAGACTTCACGAAGATGATAAAGAGCAAGATATCGCAGAT
AAAATGAAAGAAGATGAACCCTGGCGAATAACAGATAATGAATTGGAGCTGTATAAGACCAAGACATACC
GGCAGATCAGGTTAAATGAGTTATTAAAGGAACATTCAAGCACAGCTAACATTATTGTGATGAGTTTACC
GGTCGCACGAAAGGGTGCCGTTTCTAGTGCTCTCTACATGGCATGGTTAGAAGCACTATCTAAGGATCTA
CCACCAATCCTACTAGTTCGTGGGAATCATCAGAGTGTCCTTACCTTCTATTCATAATTAATTAAGTTTA
AACCCGCTGATCAGCCTCGACTGTGCCTTCTAGTTGCCAGCCATCTGTTGTTTGCCCCTCCCCCGTGCCT
TCCTTGACCCTGGAAGGTGCCACTCCCACTGTCCTTTCCTAATAAAATGAGGAAATTGCATCGCATTGTC
TGAGTAGGTGTCATTCTATTCTGGGGGGTGGGGTGGGGCAGGACAGCAAGGGGGAGGATTGGGAAGACAA
TAGCAGGCATGCTGGGGATGCGGTGGGCTCTATGGCTTCTGAGGCGGAAAGAACCAGCTGGGGCTCTAGG
GGGTATCCCC
[124 nt withheld, positions 4771-4894]
C
[91 nt withheld, positions 4896-4986]
A
[49 nt withheld, positions 4988-5036]
CCTTTGACGTTGGAGTCCACGTTCTTT
[37 nt withheld, positions 5064-5100]
ACCCTATCTCGGTCTATTCTTTTGATTTATAAGGGATTTTGCCGATTTCGGCCTATTGGTTAAAAAATGA
GCTGATTTAACAAAAATTTAACGCGAATTAATTCTGTGGAATGTGTGTCAGTTAGGGTGTGGAAAGTCCC
CAGGCTCCCCAGCAGGCAGAAGTATGCAAAGCATGCATCTCAATTAGTCAGCAACCAGGTGTGGAAAGTC
CCCAGGCTCCCCAGCAGGCAGAAGTATGCAAAGCATGCATCTCAATTAGTCAGCAACCATAGTCCCGCCC
CTAACTCCGCCCATCCCGCCCCTAACTCCGCCCAGTTCCGCCCATTCTCCGCCCCATGGCTGACTAATTT
TTTTTATTTATGCAGAGGCCGAGGCCGCCTCTGCCTCTGAGCTATTCCAGAAGTAGTGAGGAGGCTTTTT
TGGAGGCCTAGGCTTTTGCAAAAAGCTCCCGGGAGCTTGTATATCCATTTTCGGATCTGATCAAGAGACA
GGATGAGGATCGTTTCGCATGATTGAACAAGATGGATTGCACGCAGGTTCTCCGGCCGCTTGGGTGGAGA
GGCTATTCGGCTATGACTGGGCACAACAGACAATCGGCTGCTCTGATGCCGCCGTGTTCCGGCTGTCAGC
GCAGGGGCGCCCGGTTCTTTTTGTCAAGACCGACCTGTCCGGTGCCCTGAATGAACTGCAGGACGAGGCA
GCGCGGCTATCGTGGCTGGCCACGACGGGCGTTCCTTGCGCAGCTGTGCTCGACGTTGTCACTGAAGCGG
GAAGGGACTGGCTGCTATTGGGCGAAGTGCCGGGGCAGGATCTCCTGTCATCTCACCTTGCTCCTGCCGA
GAAAGTATCCATCATGGCTGATGCAATGCGGCGGCTGCATACGCTTGATCCGGCTACCTGCCCATTCGAC
CACCAAGCGAAACATCGCATCGAGCGAGCACGTACTCGGATGGAAGCCGGTCTTGTCGATCAGGATGATC
TGGACGAAGAGCATCAGGGGCTCGCGCCAGCCGAACTGTTCGCCAGGCTCAAGGCGCGCATGCCCGACGG
CGAGGATCTCGTCGTGACCCATGGCGATGCCTGCTTGCCGAATATCATGGTGGAAAATGGCCGCTTTTCT
GGATTCATCGACTGTGGCCGGCTGGGTGTGGCGGACCGCTATCAGGACATAGCGTTGGCTACCCGTGATA
TTGCTGAAGAGCTTGGCGGCGAATGGGCTGACCGCTTCCTCGTGCTTTACGGTATCGCCGCTCCCGATTC
GCAGCGCATCGCCTTCTATCGCCTTCTTGACGAGTTCTTCTGAGCGGGACTCTGGGGTTCGAAATGACCG
ACCAAGCGACGCCCAACCTGCCATCACGAGATTTCGATTCCACCGCCGCCTTCTATGAAAGGTTGGGCTT
CGGAATCGTTTTCCGGGACGCCGGCTGGATGATCCTCCAGCGCGGGGATCTCATGCTGGAGTTCTTCGCC
CACCCCAACTTGTTTATTGCAGCTTATAATGGTTACAAATAAAGCAATAGCATCACAAATTTCACAAATA
AAGCATTTTTTTCACTGCATTCTAGTTGTGGTTTGTCCAAACTCATCAATGTATCTTATCATGTCTGTAT
ACCGTCGACCTCTAGCTAGAGCTTGGCGTAATCATGGTCATAGCTGTTTCCTGTGTGAAATTGTTATCCG
CTCACAATTCCACACAACATACGAGCCGGAAGCATAAAGTGTAAAGCCTGGGGTGCCTAATGAGTGAGCT
AACTCACATTAATTGCGTTGCGCTCACTGCCCGCTTTCCAGTCGGGAAACCTGTCGTGCCAGCTGCATTA
ATGAATCGGCCAACGCGCGGGGAGAGGCGGTTTGCGTATTGGGCGCTCTTCCGCTTCCTCGCTCACTGAC
TCGCTGCGCTCGGTCGTTCGGCTGCGGCGAGCGGTATCAGCTCACTCAAAGGCGGTAATACGGTTATCCA
CAGAATCAGGGGATAACGCAGGAAAGAACATGTGAGCAAAAGGCCAGCAAAAGGCCAGGAACCGTAAAAA
GGCCGCGTTGCTGGCGTTTTTCCATAGGCTCCGCCCCCCTGACGAGCATCACAAAAATCGACGCTCAAGT
CAGAGGTGGCGAAACCCGACAGGACTATAAAGATACCAGGCGTTTCCCCCTGGAAGCTCCCTCGTGCGCT
CTCCTGTTCCGACCCTGCCGCTTACCGGATACCTGTCCGCCTTTCTCCCTTCGGGAAGCGTGGCGCTTTC
TCATAGCTCACGCTGTAGGTATCTCAGTTCGGTGTAGGTCGTTCGCTCCAAGCTGGGCTGTGTGCACGAA
CCCCCCGTTCAGCCCGACCGCTGCGCCTTATCCGGTAACTATCGTCTTGAGTCCAACCCGGTAAGACACG
ACTTATCGCCACTGGCAGCAGCCACTGGTAACAGGATTAGCAGAGCGAGGTATGTAGGCGGTGCTACAGA
GTTCTTGAAGTGGTGGCCTAACTACGGCTACACTAGAAGAACAGTATTTGGTATCTGCGCTCTGCTGAAG
CCAGTTACCTTCGGAAAAAGAGTTGGTAGCTCTTGATCCGGCAAACAAACCACCGCTGGTAGCGGTTTTT
TTGTTTGCAAGCAGCAGATTACGCGCAGAAAAAAAGGATCTCAAGAAGATCCTTTGATCTTTTCTACGGG
GTCTGACGCTCAGTGGAACGAAAACTCACGTTAAGGGATTTTGGTCATGAGATTATCAAAAAGGATCTTC
ACCTAGATCCTTTTAAATTAAAAATGAAGTTTTAAATCAATCTAAAGTATATATGAGTAAACTTGGTCTG
ACAGTTACCAATGCTTAATCAGTGAGGCACCTATCTCAGCGATCTGTCTATTTCGTTCATCCATAGTTGC
CTGACTCCCCGTCGTGTAGATAACTACGATACGGGAGGGCTTACCATCTGGCCCCAGTGCTGCAATGATA
CCGCGAGACCCACGCTCACCGGCTCCAGATTTATCAGCAATAAACCAGCCAGCCGGAAGGGCCGAGCGCA
GAAGTGGTCCTGCAACTTTATCCGCCTCCATCCAGTCTATTAATTGTTGCCGGGAAGCTAGAGTAAGTAG
TTCGCCAGTTAATAGTTTGCGCAACGTTGTTGCCATTGCTACAGGCATCGTGGTGTCACGCTCGTCGTTT
GGTATGGCTTCATTCAGCTCCGGTTCCCAACGATCAAGGCGAGTTACATGATCCCCCATGTTGTGCAAAA
AAGCGGTTAGCTCCTTCGGTCCTCCGATCGTTGTCAGAAGTAAGTTGGCCGCAGTGTTATCACTCATGGT
TATGGCAGCACTGCATAATTCTCTTACTGTCATGCCATCCGTAAGATGCTTTTCTGTGACTGGTGAGTAC
TCAACCAAGTCATTCTGAGAATAGTGTATGCGGCGACCGAGTTGCTCTTGCCCGGCGTCAATACGGGATA
ATACCGCGCCACATAGCAGAACTTTAAAAGTGCTCATCATTGGAAAACGTTCTTCGGGGCGAAAACTCTC
AAGGATCTTACCGCTGTTGAGATCCAGTTCGATGTAACCCACTCGTGCACCCAACTGATCTTCAGCATCT
TTTACTTTCACCAGCGTTTCTGGGTGAGCAAAAACAGGAAGGCAAAATGCCGCAAAAAAGGGAATAAGGG
CGACACGGAAATGTTGAATACTCATACTCTTCCTTTTTCAATATTATTGAAGCATTTATCAGGGTTATTG
TCTCATGAGCGGATACATATTTGAATGTATTTAGAAAAATAAACAAATAGGGGTTCCGCGCACATTTCCC
CGAAAAGTGCCACCTGACGTCGACGGATCGGGAGATCTCCCGATCCCCTATGGTGCACTCTCAGTACAAT
CTGCTCTGATGCCGCATAGTTAAGCCAGTATCTGCTCCCTGCTTGTGTGTTGGAGGTCGCTGAGTAGTGC
GCGAGCAAAATTTAAGCTACAACAAGGCAAGGCTTGACCGACAATTGCATGAAGAATCTGCTTAGGGTTA
GGCGTTTTGCGCTGCTTCGCGATGTACGGGCCAGATATACGCGTTGACATTGATTATTGACTAGTTATTA
ATAGTAATCAATTACGGGGTCATTAGTTCATAGCCCATATATGGAGTTCCGCGTTACATAACTTACGGTA
AATGGCCCGCCTGGCTGACCGCCCAACGACCCCCGCCCATTGACGTCAATAATGACGTATGTTCCCATAG
TAACGCCAATAGGGACTTTCCATTGACGTCAATGGGTGGAGTATTTACGGTAAACTGCCCACTTGGCAGT
ACATCAAGTGTATCATATGCCAAGTACGCCCCCTATTGACGTCAATGACGGTAAATGGCCCGCCTGGCAT
TATGCCCAGTACATGACCTTATGGGACTTTCCTACTTGGCAGTACATCTACGTATTAGTCATCGCTATTA
CCATGGTGATGCGGTTTTGGCAGTACATCAATGGGCGTGGATAGCGGTTTGACTCACGGGGATTTCCAAG
TCTCCACCCCATTGACGTCAATGGGAGTTTGTTTTGGCACCAAAATCAACGGGACTTTCCAAAATGTCGT
AACAACTCCGCCCCATTGACGCAAATGGGCGGTAGGCGTGTACGGTGGGAGGTCTATATAAGCAGAGCTC
TCTGGCTAACTAGAGAACCCACTGCTTACTGGCTTATCGAAATTAATACGACTCACTATAGGGAGACCCA
AGCTG
Features (pLannotate 1.2.2; 22 found; start..end, strand, type, name):
     31..96      +  CDS            3xFLAG: three tandem FLAG® epitope tags, followed by an enterokinase cleavage site
    109..822     +  CDS            mCitrine: mCitrine is a basic (constitutively fluorescent) yellow fluorescent protein published in 2001, derived from Aequorea victoria.
    829..4464    +  CDS            SLC12A2: S12A2_HUMAN - Also known as NKCC1. Experimental evidence at protein level: Swiss-Prot protein existence level 1. Cation-chloride cotransporter which mediates the electroneutral transport of chloride, potassium and/or sodium ions across the membrane. Plays a vital role in the regulation of ionic balance and cell volume. From Homo sapiens (Human).
   4501..4725    +  polyA_signal   bGH poly(A) signal: bovine growth hormone polyadenylation signal
   4729..4750    +  promoter       SV40 promoter (fragment): SV40 enhancer and early promoter
   4771..5199    +  rep_origin     f1 ori (sequence partly withheld): f1 bacteriophage origin of replication; arrow indicates direction of (+) strand synthesis
   5213..5542    +  promoter       SV40 promoter: SV40 enhancer and early promoter
   5609..6400    +  CDS            neo: KKA2_KLEPN - Also known as kan, nptII. Experimental evidence at protein level: Swiss-Prot protein existence level 1. Resistance to kanamycin, neomycin, paromomycin, ribostamycin, butirosin and gentamicin B. From Klebsiella pneumoniae.
   6424..6582    +  CDS            ble (fragment): BLE_KLEPN - Experimental evidence at protein level: Swiss-Prot protein existence level 1. Binding protein with a strong affinity to the bleomycin family of antibiotics. Binds to CL990; an antimitotic-antibiotic compound. From Klebsiella pneumoniae.
   6577..6698    +  polyA_signal   SV40 poly(A) signal: SV40 polyadenylation signal
   6771..6787    -  protein_bind   lac operator: The lac repressor binds to the lac operator to inhibit transcription in E. coli. This inhibition can be relieved by adding lactose or isopropyl-β-D-thiogalactopyranoside (IPTG). lac repressor encoded by lacI
   6795..6825    -  promoter       lac promoter: promoter for the E. coli lac operon
   6840..6861    -  protein_bind   CAP binding site: CAP binding activates transcription in the presence of cAMP. E. coli catabolite activator protein
   6874..6966    -  CDS            lacI (fragment): lac repressor; lacI; The lac repressor binds to the lac operator to inhibit transcription in E. coli. This inhibition can be relieved by adding lactose or isopropyl-β-D-thiogalactopyranoside (IPTG).
   7149..7734    -  rep_origin     ori: high-copy-number ColE1/pMB1/pBR322/pUC origin of replication
   7905..8765    -  CDS            AmpR: β-lactamase; bla; confers resistance to ampicillin, carbenicillin, and related antibiotics
   8766..8870    -  promoter       AmpR promoter: bla
   8929..8981    -  misc_feature   bom (fragment): basis of mobility region from pBR322
   9136..9515    +  enhancer       CMV enhancer: human cytomegalovirus immediate early enhancer
   9516..9719    +  promoter       CMV promoter: human cytomegalovirus (CMV) immediate early promoter
   9715..9748    +  LTR            5' LTR (truncated) (fragment): truncated 5' long terminal repeat (LTR) from HIV-1
   9764..9782    +  promoter       T7 promoter: promoter for bacteriophage T7 RNA polymerase
