[The description below was written by a language model from this plasmid's Addgene catalogue record and pLannotate feature annotations shown in this document.]
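Description:
pcDNA3.1 Flag YFP hNKCC1 P676C I730C (NT809) is a mammalian expression plasmid built on the pcDNA3.1 neo backbone. It carries a synthetic human NKCC1 (SLC12A2, the Na-K-Cl cotransporter) cDNA designed with convenient restriction sites. It is maintained in E. coli through a high-copy ColE1/pUC-type origin and an ampicillin resistance gene, and it also contains an f1 origin. For selection in mammalian cells, an SV40 early promoter drives the neomycin phosphotransferase gene, terminated by the SV40 polyadenylation signal, which allows G418 selection of stable transfectants.

The expression cassette uses the CMV immediate-early enhancer and promoter, followed by a T7 promoter, to transcribe a single fusion open reading frame terminated by the bovine growth hormone polyadenylation signal. The frame begins with a 3xFLAG epitope, continues into a yellow fluorescent protein (catalogued as YFP and annotated from the sequence as mCitrine), and then runs into full-length NKCC1. The transporter can therefore be detected or purified through FLAG and visualised by fluorescence. The insert lies between retained NheI and PmeI sites. This construct derives from the wild-type parent NT17 and carries two cysteine substitutions, P676C and I730C. According to the associated publication title, such constructs were used for internal crosslinking between transmembrane domains 10 and 11/12 to probe the molecular motions involved in ion transport and transporter activation. A few short annotated fragments (ble, lacI, bom and a truncated HIV-1 LTR match) are only partial matches and probably backbone remnants or annotation artefacts rather than functional elements.
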