Addgene plasmid #50866: pcDNA3.1 Flag YFP hNKCC1 P676C I730C (NT809)
Purpose: Expresses human NKCC1 P676C I730C mutant with an N-terminal 3xFLAG-YFP tag in mammalian cells. cDNA is synthetic, containing convenient restriction sites.
Depositing lab: Biff Forbush. Depositing organization: Yale University. Publication: Molecular Motions Involved in Na-K-Cl Cotransporter-mediated Ion Transport and Transporter Activation Revealed by Internal Crosslinking between Transmembrane Domains 10 and 11/12. Monette MY, Somasekharan S, Forbush B. J Biol Chem. 2014 Jan 22. 10.1074/jbc.M113.542258 PubMed 24451383.
Backbone
  Vector backbone: pcDNA 3.1 neo
  Backbone manufacturer: Life Technologies
  Backbone size w/o insert (bp): 5316
  Vector type: Mammalian Expression
  Selectable markers: Neomycin (select with G418)
Growth in bacteria
  Bacterial resistance: Ampicillin, 100 μg/mL
  Growth temperature: 37°C
  Growth strain: DH5alpha
  Copy number: High Copy
Gene/Insert
  Gene/Insert name: human NKCC1 (synthetic) (alt names: Slc12A2 (synthetic); Na-K-Cl cotransporter)
  Species: H. sapiens (human), Synthetic
  Insert size (bp): 4479
  Mutation: P676C I730C in hNKCC1 in NT17
  Entrez Gene: SLC12A2 (a.k.a. BSC, BSC-2, BSC2, CCC1, KILQS, NKCC1, PPP1R141)
  Promoter: CMV
  Tag / fusion protein: 3x Flag (N terminal on insert); YFP (N terminal on insert)
  Cloning method: Restriction Enzyme; 5′ cloning site NheI (not destroyed); 3′ cloning site PmeI (not destroyed)
  Sequencing primers: 5′ CMV-F; 3′ BGH-rev
Terms and licenses: Academic/Nonprofit Terms; Industry Terms: Not Available to Industry
Depositor comments: Plasmid constructed from pcDNA3.1 Flag YFP hNKCC1 WT (NT17). See Addgene plasmid# 49085 (http://www.addgene.org/49085/) for plasmid map of wild-type construct.
How to cite: pcDNA3.1 Flag YFP hNKCC1 P676C I730C (NT809) was a gift from Biff Forbush (Addgene plasmid # 50866 ; http://n2t.net/addgene:50866 ; RRID:Addgene_50866)
