>Addgene plasmid #50866 | pcDNA3.1 Flag YFP hNKCC1 P676C I730C (NT809) | addgene partial sequence | sequence record 78988 | hNKCC1-int-R 5'-ATATTTGGCTTGGTCGATGG-3'
TGTACGTGTCCACAGATCATCAAACCAACATTTTTTGTGAAATCGTGAACAAGATGAAGTAAGGCCGGCC
GTGAGTTTGGCGCTCCTGTCATAACAAGACACTGTGGCCTAAAGTTTTTCACATGGTCCTCCACGCCAGA
AAGCCTAATACTATGTTGCAGGGCATTGAGGTAAGTCAGGGCTTGTGTAGAGGATCCCCAATTCACATCG
GGTTTTTTGTAGGTAACATAAATATAGAGACCAAGGACTATCACGTAGGTTAGCAAAGCAGCCCACCAGT
TACAGACGAACATTACTATGCAACAAAGAATTGCTCCAAGAAGTGAGATCCACATATTGTAGTATTTAAA
TGCCGGTCGCCATCCTGGGCTTTTGGCCAGTGAAGCATGGAATACTGAAAAATTGATGAGGGCATAGCTG
GCAAGGAAGAAGTTTGAGATAATACATGCAATAACATTCAGTTCGGCAATTAAGATGAATCCAAGTGCAA
TTAAGAATGTTAAGATGTAGCCACGTAATGGCTCATTATTTTTCCCATAACCTTTAGCAAACATCTGGAA
AGCGGGGTAGATGTTGTCTTTACATAGGGCCTGAAATATCTTGGGAGCACTCACTAGGGATGCTAATGCG
CTAGAAAGAGTGGCAGAGAATATGCCCGCGGAAATTAGTGGTGTAAATCCTGACACCATACTCATTACCT
GAAAGTTGTTCATTAGGCCGTAGCTACAAGGACTGGATTCACAAGATGAAAAATCAAAGTTTAATTTGCA
GGCTGCGCTAGTACAGTTTGTTAGCTCTGTTACGATAGTGTCATTAACATTACCAGTGGCATCGCGTACG
ACACAAGAACCTACAGACACGGCAATTCCTACATAAACCAATGTAGTAATTAAAATGGCTAGGAGTGTTC
CTTTGGGTATGGCTGACTGAGGATCTGCAAGATCACCTGAGATATTTGCGCCAGCCAGAATTCCAGTTGC
AGCAGGAAAA
