>Addgene plasmid #50866 | pcDNA3.1 Flag YFP hNKCC1 P676C I730C (NT809) | addgene partial sequence | sequence record 79701 | CMV-F (5'-CGCAAATGGGCGGTAGGCGTG-3')
ATAAGCAGAGCTCTCTGGCTAACTAGAGAACCCACTGCTTACTGGCTTATCGAAATTAATACGACTCACT
ATAGGGAGACCCAAGCTGGCTAGCCCGGGCACGGCCGCCACCATGGGAGACTACAAAGACCATGACGGTG
ATTATAAAGATCACGACATCGACTACAAGGATGACGATGACAAGGGTGACCCTACCGTCAGCAAGGGCGA
GGAGCTGTTCACCGGGGTGGTGCCCATCCTGGTCGAGCTGGACGGCGACGTAAACGGCCACAAGTTCAGC
GTGTCCGGCGAGGGCGAGGGCGATGCCACCTACGGCAAGCTGACCCTGAAGTTCATCTGCACCACCGGCA
AGCTGCCCGTGCCCTGGCCCACCCTCGTGACCACCTTCGGCTACGGCCTGATGTGCTTCGCCCGCTACCC
CGACCACATGAAGCAGCACGACTTCTTCAAGTCCGCCATGCCCGAAGGCTACGTCCAGGAGCGCACCATC
TTCTTCAAGGACGACGGCAACTACAAGACCCGCGCCGAGGTGAAGTTCGAGGGCGACACCCTGGTGAACC
GCATCGAGCTGAAGGGCATCGACTTCAAGGAGGACGGCAACATCCTAGGGCACAAGCTGGAGTACAACTA
CAACAGCCACAACGTTTATATCATGGCCGACAAGCAGAAGAACGGCATCAAGGTGAACTTCAAGATCCGC
CACAACATCGAGGACGGCAGCGTGCAGCTCGCCGACCACTACCAGCAGAACACCCCCATCGGCGACGGCC
CCGTGCTGCTGCCCGACAACCACTACCTGAGCTACCAGTCCAAACTGAGCAAAGACCCCAAC
